Addgene plasmid #82374: pCas2C
Purpose: dCas9 expressed from aTc-inducible promoter in acsA, C RBS: TGGACA
Depositing lab: Brian Pfleger. Depositing organization: University of Wisconsin, Madison. Publication: CRISPR interference as a titratable, trans-acting regulatory tool for metabolic engineering in the cyanobacterium Synechococcus sp. strain PCC 7002. Gordon GC, Korosh TC, Cameron JC, Markley AL, Begemann MB, Pfleger BF. Metab Eng. 2016 Jul 29. pii: S1096-7176(16)30062-3. doi: 10.1016/j.ymben.2016.07.007. PubMed 27481676.
Backbone
  Vector backbone: pACSA
  Total vector size (bp): 9154
Growth in bacteria
  Bacterial resistance: Ampicillin, 100 μg/mL
  Growth temperature: 37°C
  Growth strain: DH5alpha
  Copy number: Unknown
Gene/Insert
  Gene/Insert name: dCas9
  Promoter: PEZ3
  Cloning method: Gibson Cloning
  Sequencing primers: 5′ GCTTCCGGCTCGTATGTTGTG; 3′ TTGGGTAACGCCAGGGT
Terms and licenses: Academic/Nonprofit Terms; Industry Terms: Not Available to Industry
How to cite: pCas2C was a gift from Brian Pfleger (Addgene plasmid # 82374 ; http://n2t.net/addgene:82374 ; RRID:Addgene_82374)
