[The description below was written by a language model from this plasmid's Addgene catalogue record and pLannotate feature annotations shown in this document.]
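Description:
pCas2C is a roughly 9.15 kb plasmid built on the pACSA backbone to deliver an inducible dCas9 expression cassette into the acsA locus of the cyanobacterium Synechococcus sp. PCC 7002, as part of a CRISPR interference toolkit for metabolic engineering. In E. coli it is propagated through a high-copy ColE1/pUC-type origin and selected with ampicillin via the bla gene. The backbone also carries the remnants of a general cloning vector: an f1 origin, a lacZα fragment with lac promoter/operator, and flanking T7 and SP6 promoters. Unannotated stretches of several hundred base pairs lie on either side of the cassette, between it and the T7 and SP6 promoters. These are consistent with acsA homology arms for chromosomal integration, although the feature tables do not label them. No separate cyanobacterial selection marker is annotated.

The payload is the catalytically dead Streptococcus pyogenes Cas9 (D10A, H840A), which binds DNA under guide-RNA direction without cutting and so blocks transcription of targeted genes. It is driven by the PEZ3 promoter, which contains two tet operator sites, and is followed by a T7 terminator; a short match to the SET1 tag at its 3′ end may simply be an annotation artefact. Divergently oriented is tetR, expressed from a promoter with partial similarity to J23119, fused to an LVA ssrA degradation tag and terminated by rrnB T1 and T7Te. TetR represses dCas9 until anhydrotetracycline is added, which makes knockdown titratable. The "C" in the name refers to the particular ribosome binding site variant used for dCas9, implying a series of constructs with differing translation strengths. No guide RNA cassette is annotated, so the guide is presumably supplied separately. The depositor and repository sequences show the same 22 features in opposite orientation and differ by only three nucleotides in length.
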