Features (pLannotate 1.2.2; 22 found; start..end, strand, type, name):
    433..483     -  misc_feature   bom (fragment): basis of mobility region from pBR322
    510..614     +  promoter       AmpR promoter: bla
    615..1475    +  CDS            AmpR: β-lactamase; bla; confers resistance to ampicillin, carbenicillin, and related antibiotics
   1646..2234    +  rep_origin     ori: high-copy-number ColE1/pMB1/pBR322/pUC origin of replication
   2417..2509    +  CDS            lacI (fragment): lac repressor; lacI; The lac repressor binds to the lac operator to inhibit transcription in E. coli. This inhibition can be relieved by adding lactose or isopropyl-β-D-thiogalactopyranoside (IPTG).
   2522..2543    +  protein_bind   CAP binding site: CAP binding activates transcription in the presence of cAMP. E. coli catabolite activator protein
   2558..2588    +  promoter       lac promoter: promoter for the E. coli lac operon
   2596..2612    +  protein_bind   lac operator: The lac repressor binds to the lac operator to inhibit transcription in E. coli. This inhibition can be relieved by adding lactose or isopropyl-β-D-thiogalactopyranoside (IPTG). lac repressor encoded by lacI
   2654..2672    +  promoter       SP6 promoter: promoter for bacteriophage SP6 RNA polymerase
   3232..3259    -  terminator     T7Te terminator: phage T7 early transcription terminator
   3275..3346    -  terminator     rrnB T1 terminator: transcription terminator T1 from the E. coli rrnB gene
   3394..3426    -  CDS            ssrA tag (LVA): C-terminal peptide that mediates degradation in bacteria through the ClpXP and ClpAP proteases (McGinness et al., 2006) mutant LVA variant that confers accelerated degradation under some conditions (Andersen et al., 1998)
   3427..4047    -  CDS            tetR: TETR2_ECOLX - Experimental evidence at protein level: Swiss-Prot protein existence level 1. TetR is the repressor of the tetracycline resistance element; its N-terminal region forms a helix-turn-helix structure and binds DNA. Binding of tetracycline to TetR reduces the repressor affinity for the tetracycline resistance gene (tetA) promoter operator sites. From Escherichia coli.
   4086..4102    -  promoter       J23119(SpeI) promoter (fragment): bacterial promoter (Registry of Standard Biological Parts BBa J23119) modified to end with an SpeI site
   4130..4146    +  protein_bind   tet operator (fragment): tetO; bacterial operator O2 for the tetR and tetA genes tetracycline repressor TetR
   4153..4170    +  protein_bind   tet operator (fragment): tetO; bacterial operator O2 for the tetR and tetA genes tetracycline repressor TetR
   4238..8342    +  CDS            dCas9 (fragment): catalytically dead mutant of the Cas9 endonuclease from the Streptococcus pyogenes Type II CRISPR/Cas system RNA-guided DNA-binding protein that lacks endonuclease activity due to the D10A mutation in the RuvC catalytic domain and the H840A mutation in the HNH catalytic domain
   8341..8386    +  CDS            SET1 (fragment): solubility-enhancement tag derived from T7 phage gene 10B
   8394..8441    +  terminator     T7 terminator: transcription terminator for bacteriophage T7 RNA polymerase
   8949..8967    -  promoter       T7 promoter: promoter for bacteriophage T7 RNA polymerase
   8970..9127    +  CDS            lacZα (fragment): LacZα fragment of β-galactosidase; lacZ fragment
   9131..405     +  rep_origin     f1 ori (across the origin) (sequence partly withheld): f1 bacteriophage origin of replication; arrow indicates direction of (+) strand synthesis
>Addgene plasmid #82374 | pCas2C | depositor full sequence | sequence record 156131 | pCas2C sequence 9154 bps
[100 nt withheld, positions 1-100]
C
[91 nt withheld, positions 102-192]
A
[49 nt withheld, positions 194-242]
CCTTTGACGTTGGAGTCCACGTTCTTT
[37 nt withheld, positions 270-306]
ACCCTATCTCGGTCTATTCTTTTGATTTATAAGGGATTTTGCCGATTTCGGCCTATTGGTTAAAAAATGA
GCTGATTTAACAAAAATTTAACGCGAATTTTAACAAAATATTAACGCTTACAATTTCCTGATGCGGTATT
TTCTCCTTACGCATCTGTGCGGTATTTCACACCGCATCAGGTGGCACTTTTCGGGGAAATGTGCGCGGAA
CCCCTATTTGTTTATTTTTCTAAATACATTCAAATATGTATCCGCTCATGAGACAATAACCCTGATAAAT
GCTTCAATAATATTGAAAAAGGAAGAGTATGAGTATTCAACATTTCCGTGTCGCCCTTATTCCCTTTTTT
GCGGCATTTTGCCTTCCTGTTTTTGCTCACCCAGAAACGCTGGTGAAAGTAAAAGATGCTGAAGATCAGT
TGGGTGCACGAGTGGGTTACATCGAACTGGATCTCAACAGCGGTAAGATCCTTGAGAGTTTTCGCCCCGA
AGAACGTTTTCCAATGATGAGCACTTTTAAAGTTCTGCTATGTGGCGCGGTATTATCCCGTATTGACGCC
GGGCAAGAGCAACTCGGTCGCCGCATACACTATTCTCAGAATGACTTGGTTGAGTACTCACCAGTCACAG
AAAAGCATCTTACGGATGGCATGACAGTAAGAGAATTATGCAGTGCTGCCATAACCATGAGTGATAACAC
TGCGGCCAACTTACTTCTGACAACGATCGGAGGACCGAAGGAGCTAACCGCTTTTTTGCACAACATGGGG
GATCATGTAACTCGCCTTGATCGTTGGGAACCGGAGCTGAATGAAGCCATACCAAACGACGAGCGTGACA
CCACGATGCCTGTAGCAATGGCAACAACGTTGCGCAAACTATTAACTGGCGAACTACTTACTCTAGCTTC
CCGGCAACAATTAATAGACTGGATGGAGGCGGATAAAGTTGCAGGACCACTTCTGCGCTCGGCCCTTCCG
GCTGGCTGGTTTATTGCTGATAAATCTGGAGCCGGTGAGCGTGGGTCTCGCGGTATCATTGCAGCACTGG
GGCCAGATGGTAAGCCCTCCCGTATCGTAGTTATCTACACGACGGGGAGTCAGGCAACTATGGATGAACG
AAATAGACAGATCGCTGAGATAGGTGCCTCACTGATTAAGCATTGGTAACTGTCAGACCAAGTTTACTCA
TATATACTTTAGATTGATTTAAAACTTCATTTTTAATTTAAAAGGATCTAGGTGAAGATCCTTTTTGATA
ATCTCATGACCAAAATCCCTTAACGTGAGTTTTCGTTCCACTGAGCGTCAGACCCCGTAGAAAAGATCAA
AGGATCTTCTTGAGATCCTTTTTTTCTGCGCGTAATCTGCTGCTTGCAAACAAAAAAACCACCGCTACCA
GCGGTGGTTTGTTTGCCGGATCAAGAGCTACCAACTCTTTTTCCGAAGGTAACTGGCTTCAGCAGAGCGC
AGATACCAAATACTGTTCTTCTAGTGTAGCCGTAGTTAGGCCACCACTTCAAGAACTCTGTAGCACCGCC
TACATACCTCGCTCTGCTAATCCTGTTACCAGTGGCTGCTGCCAGTGGCGATAAGTCGTGTCTTACCGGG
TTGGACTCAAGACGATAGTTACCGGATAAGGCGCAGCGGTCGGGCTGAACGGGGGGTTCGTGCACACAGC
CCAGCTTGGAGCGAACGACCTACACCGAACTGAGATACCTACAGCGTGAGCTATGAGAAAGCGCCACGCT
TCCCGAAGGGAGAAAGGCGGACAGGTATCCGGTAAGCGGCAGGGTCGGAACAGGAGAGCGCACGAGGGAG
CTTCCAGGGGGAAACGCCTGGTATCTTTATAGTCCTGTCGGGTTTCGCCACCTCTGACTTGAGCGTCGAT
TTTTGTGATGCTCGTCAGGGGGGCGGAGCCTATGGAAAAACGCCAGCAACGCGGCCTTTTTACGGTTCCT
GGCCTTTTGCTGGCCTTTTGCTCACATGTTCTTTCCTGCGTTATCCCCTGATTCTGTGGATAACCGTATT
ACCGCCTTTGAGTGAGCTGATACCGCTCGCCGCAGCCGAACGACCGAGCGCAGCGAGTCAGTGAGCGAGG
AAGCGGAAGAGCGCCCAATACGCAAACCGCCTCTCCCCGCGCGTTGGCCGATTCATTAATGCAGCTGGCA
CGACAGGTTTCCCGACTGGAAAGCGGGCAGTGAGCGCAACGCAATTAATGTGAGTTAGCTCACTCATTAG
GCACCCCAGGCTTTACACTTTATGCTTCCGGCTCGTATGTTGTGTGGAATTGTGAGCGGATAACAATTTC
ACACAGGAAACAGCTATGACCATGATTACGCCAAGCTATTTAGGTGACACTATAGAATACTCAAGCTATG
AGGTGACTGCCGCACTCAATGTTCAACCAGATCTAGTGATTATTTCGGGGTTAGCAGCCGATGCGGGCAA
CCTGGTGAAGCAACTGCGAGAATTAGGTTACAACGGCATTATTGTTGGGGGGAACGGCTTAAATACTTCT
AATATTTTCCCCGTCTGCCAAGCAAAATGTGATGGGGTGTTGGTGGCCCAAGCCTACAGTGCCGAGTTAG
ATAATGAGATTAACCGCGCGTTTCGGGACGCCTATTTTCAACAAAACCAAAAAGAGCCGCCCCAATTTAG
TGCCCAGGCTTTTACGGCGATCCAAGTTTTTGTTGAAGCCCTCAGCAGCCTCGATGAAAAAACGCCCTTA
GAAACTCTTGCTCTACCGGACTTGCGACGACAACTGCGGGACGAAATTTTTGCAGGTACCTACGTCACGC
CTTTGGGTGAAATTTCCTTCACAGAGGAAGGGGAAATTGTCCAGAAGGAATTTTTTGTGGCCCAAATTGA
AATGGATGAATCGGGTCAACAGGGGCGTTTCGCCTTCATTGAAACGAACTATAAACGCAGAAAGGCCCAC
CCGAAGGTGAGCCAGTGTGACTCTAGTAGAGAGCGTTCACCGACAAACAACAGATAAAACGAAAGGCCCA
GTCTTTCGACTGAGCCTTTCGTTTTATTTGATGCCTGGCTCTAGTAGTGATCTACACTAGCACTATCAGT
GTTATTAAGCTACTAAAGCGTAGTTTTCGTCGTTTGCAGCGGACCCACTTTCACATTTAAGTTGTTTTTC
TAATCCGCATATGATCAATTCAAGGCCGAATAAGAAGGCTGGCTCTGCACCTTGGTGATCAAATAATTCG
ATAGCTTGTCGTAATAATGGCGGCATACTATCAGTAGTAGGTGTTTCCCTTTCTTCTTTAGCGACTTGAT
GCTCTTGATCTTCCAATACGCAACCTAAAGTAAAATGCCCCACAGCGCTGAGTGCATATAATGCATTCTC
TAGTGAAAAACCTTGTTGGCATAAAAAGGCTAATTGATTTTCGAGAGTTTCATACTGTTTTTCTGTAGGC
CGTGTACCTAAATGTACTTTTGCTCCATCGCGATGACTTAGTAAAGCACATCTAAAACTTTTAGCGTTAT
TACGTAAAAAATCTTGCCAGCTTTCCCCTTCTAAAGGGCAAAAGTGAGTATGGTGCCTATCTAACATCTC
AATGGCTAAGGCGTCGAGCAAAGCCCGCTTATTTTTTACATGCCAATACAATGTAGGCTGCTCTACACCT
AGCTTCTGGGCGAGTTTACGGGTTGTTAAACCTTCGATTCCGACCTCATTAAGCAGCTCTAATGCGCTGT
TAATCACTTTACTTTTATCTAATCTGGACATCTAGTATTTCTCCTCTTTCTCTAGTAGCTAGCATAATCC
CTAGGACTGAGCTAGCCATCAGGTTAACAAAAAAGCAGGAATATCCCTATCAGTGATAGACAGACATCCC
TATCAGTGATAGAGTATAAAGTTAACTGTGGGATTGCAAAAGGAGCTCCCAACTCATAAAGTCAAGTTGG
ACATTAATTCCATGGATAAGAAATACTCAATAGGCTTAGCTATCGGCACAAATAGCGTCGGATGGGCGGT
GATCACTGATGAATATAAGGTTCCGTCTAAAAAGTTCAAGGTTCTGGGAAATACAGACCGCCACAGTATC
AAAAAAAATCTTATAGGGGCTCTTTTATTTGACAGTGGAGAGACAGCGGAAGCGACTCGTCTCAAACGGA
CAGCTCGTAGAAGGTATACACGTCGGAAGAATCGTATTTGTTATCTACAGGAGATTTTTTCAAATGAGAT
GGCGAAAGTAGATGATAGTTTCTTTCATCGACTTGAAGAGTCTTTTTTGGTGGAAGAAGACAAGAAGCAT
GAACGTCATCCTATTTTTGGAAATATAGTAGATGAAGTTGCTTATCATGAGAAATATCCAACTATCTATC
ATCTGCGAAAAAAATTGGTAGATTCTACTGATAAAGCGGATTTGCGCTTAATCTATTTGGCCTTAGCGCA
TATGATTAAGTTTCGTGGTCATTTTTTGATTGAGGGAGATTTAAATCCTGATAATAGTGATGTGGACAAA
CTATTTATCCAGTTGGTACAAACCTACAATCAATTATTTGAAGAAAACCCTATTAACGCAAGTGGAGTAG
ATGCTAAAGCGATTCTTTCTGCACGATTGAGTAAATCAAGACGATTAGAAAATCTCATTGCTCAGCTCCC
CGGTGAGAAGAAAAATGGATTATTTGGGAATCTCATTGCTTTGTCATTGGGTTTGACCCCTAATTTTAAA
TCAAATTTTGATTTGGCAGAAGATGCTAAATTACAGCTTTCAAAAGATACTTACGATGATGATTTAGATA
ATTTATTGGCGCAAATTGGAGATCAATATGCTGATTTGTTTTTGGCAGCTAAGAATTTATCAGATGCTAT
TTTACTTTCAGATATCCTAAGAGTAAATACTGAAATAACTAAGGCTCCCCTATCAGCTTCAATGATTAAA
CGCTACGATGAACATCATCAAGACTTGACTCTTTTAAAAGCTTTAGTTCGACAACAACTTCCAGAAAAGT
ATAAAGAAATCTTTTTTGATCAATCAAAAAACGGATATGCAGGTTATATTGATGGGGGAGCTAGCCAAGA
AGAATTTTATAAATTTATCAAACCAATTTTAGAAAAAATGGATGGTACTGAGGAATTATTGGTGAAACTA
AATCGTGAAGATTTGCTGCGCAAGCAACGGACCTTTGACAACGGCTCTATTCCCCATCAAATTCACTTGG
GTGAGCTGCATGCTATTTTGAGAAGACAAGAAGACTTTTATCCATTTTTAAAAGACAATCGTGAGAAGAT
TGAAAAAATCTTGACTTTTCGAATTCCTTATTATGTTGGTCCATTGGCGCGTGGCAATAGTCGTTTTGCA
TGGATGACTCGGAAGTCTGAAGAAACAATTACCCCATGGAATTTTGAAGAAGTTGTCGATAAAGGTGCTT
CAGCTCAATCATTTATTGAACGCATGACAAACTTTGATAAAAATCTTCCAAATGAAAAAGTACTACCAAA
ACATAGTTTGCTTTATGAGTATTTTACGGTTTATAACGAATTGACAAAGGTCAAATATGTTACTGAAGGA
ATGCGAAAACCAGCATTTCTTTCAGGTGAACAGAAGAAAGCCATTGTTGATTTACTCTTCAAAACAAATC
GAAAAGTAACCGTTAAGCAATTAAAAGAAGATTATTTCAAAAAAATAGAATGTTTTGATAGTGTTGAAAT
TTCAGGAGTTGAAGATAGATTTAATGCTTCATTAGGTACCTACCATGATTTGCTAAAAATTATTAAAGAT
AAAGATTTTTTGGATAATGAAGAAAATGAAGATATCTTAGAGGATATTGTTTTAACATTGACCTTATTTG
AAGATAGGGAGATGATTGAGGAAAGACTTAAAACATATGCTCACCTCTTTGATGATAAGGTGATGAAACA
GCTTAAACGTCGCCGTTATACTGGTTGGGGACGTTTGTCTCGAAAATTGATTAATGGTATTAGGGATAAG
CAATCTGGCAAAACAATATTAGATTTTTTGAAATCAGATGGTTTTGCCAATCGCAATTTTATGCAGCTGA
TCCATGATGATAGTTTGACATTTAAAGAAGACATTCAAAAAGCACAAGTGTCTGGACAAGGCGATAGTTT
ACATGAACATATTGCAAATTTAGCTGGTAGCCCTGCTATTAAAAAAGGTATTTTACAGACTGTAAAAGTT
GTTGATGAATTGGTCAAAGTAATGGGGCGGCATAAGCCAGAAAATATCGTTATTGAAATGGCACGTGAAA
ATCAGACAACTCAAAAGGGCCAGAAAAATTCGCGAGAGCGTATGAAACGAATCGAAGAAGGTATCAAAGA
ATTAGGAAGTCAGATTCTTAAAGAGCATCCTGTTGAAAATACTCAATTGCAAAATGAAAAGCTCTATCTC
TATTATCTCCAAAATGGAAGAGACATGTATGTGGACCAAGAATTAGATATTAATCGTTTAAGTGATTATG
ATGTCGATGCCATTGTTCCACAAAGTTTCCTTAAAGACGATTCAATAGACAATAAGGTCTTAACGCGTTC
TGATAAAAATCGTGGTAAATCGGATAACGTTCCAAGTGAAGAAGTAGTCAAAAAGATGAAAAACTATTGG
AGACAACTTCTAAACGCCAAGTTAATCACTCAACGTAAGTTTGATAATTTAACGAAAGCTGAACGTGGAG
GTTTGAGTGAACTTGATAAAGCTGGTTTTATCAAACGCCAATTGGTTGAAACTCGCCAAATCACTAAGCA
TGTGGCACAAATTTTGGATAGTCGCATGAATACTAAATACGATGAAAATGATAAACTTATTCGAGAGGTT
AAAGTGATTACCTTAAAATCTAAATTAGTTTCTGACTTCCGAAAAGATTTCCAATTCTATAAAGTACGTG
AGATTAACAATTACCATCATGCCCATGATGCGTATCTAAATGCCGTCGTTGGAACTGCTTTGATTAAGAA
ATATCCAAAACTTGAATCGGAGTTTGTCTATGGTGATTATAAAGTTTATGATGTTCGTAAAATGATTGCT
AAGTCTGAGCAAGAAATAGGCAAAGCAACCGCAAAATATTTCTTTTACTCTAATATCATGAACTTCTTCA
AAACAGAAATTACACTTGCAAATGGAGAGATTCGCAAACGCCCTCTAATCGAAACTAATGGGGAAACTGG
AGAAATTGTCTGGGATAAAGGGCGAGATTTTGCCACAGTGCGCAAAGTATTGTCCATGCCCCAAGTCAAT
ATTGTCAAGAAAACAGAAGTACAGACAGGCGGATTCTCCAAGGAGTCAATTTTACCAAAAAGAAATTCGG
ACAAGCTTATTGCTCGTAAAAAAGACTGGGATCCAAAAAAATATGGTGGTTTTGATAGTCCAACGGTAGC
TTATTCAGTCCTAGTGGTTGCTAAGGTGGAAAAAGGGAAATCGAAGAAGTTAAAATCCGTTAAAGAGTTA
CTAGGGATCACAATTATGGAAAGAAGTTCCTTTGAAAAAAATCCGATTGACTTTTTAGAAGCTAAAGGAT
ATAAGGAAGTTAAAAAAGACTTAATCATTAAACTACCTAAATATAGTCTTTTTGAGTTAGAAAACGGTCG
TAAACGGATGCTGGCTAGTGCCGGAGAATTACAAAAAGGAAATGAGCTGGCTCTGCCAAGCAAATATGTG
AATTTTTTATATTTAGCTAGTCATTATGAAAAGTTGAAGGGTAGTCCAGAAGATAACGAACAAAAACAAT
TGTTTGTGGAGCAGCATAAGCATTATTTAGATGAGATTATTGAGCAAATCAGTGAATTTTCTAAGCGTGT
TATTTTAGCAGATGCCAATTTAGATAAAGTTCTTAGTGCATATAACAAACATAGAGACAAACCAATACGT
GAACAAGCAGAAAATATTATTCATTTATTTACGTTGACGAATCTTGGAGCTCCCGCTGCTTTTAAATATT
TTGATACAACAATTGATCGTAAACGATATACGTCTACAAAAGAAGTTTTAGATGCCACTCTTATCCATCA
ATCCATCACTGGTCTTTATGAAACACGCATTGATTTGAGTCAGCTAGGAGGTGACTAACAAAGCCCGAAA
GGAAGCTGAGTTGGCTGCTGCCACCGCTGAGCAATAACTAGCATAACCCCTTGGGGCCTCTAAACGGGTC
TTGACGGGTTTTTTGTCTAGAGCGCTCAAGTTGATCGAATGTATGCCCCGGATATGACCTAGGGAGATTC
TTCTAAAGCGAGCAGGGTTTGCCAAGTGGCGATCGCCTCAGGGAACCATAACCAACTTTGTTCGAGGCGG
CGGGGGTTGAGCTGGGAACGATCGAGATCTAGGGCGATCGCCCGGAGTTTTTCGGCTTTCCCTACAAGAA
TTTCCTGGTCAACGTCGGTGGGTTGCCTTTGGGCCAAATCGTACATACTAATCGCCAGGCCCGCATAAAT
CTCCGCCTGGAGGGCTGGGGGGAAATCCTGGGTCGTTGCCGCCGCTAAGGCTTCATACCAACGATCATTG
GCGGCTTCGTAATCTGCATTGAGGTAATGGACAAAACCCAGGGCCATCAAAATTTCGGGGTCGTTGGGCT
GTTGGGCTAGGGCCATGTCCCAATTGTCTTGCACCGTGGCGATCGCCGTTGCTTGGGTTGGCGATGGTGG
GACGGCAGCCAAAGTTGTTTGCCAGCATGCGCCCTATAGTGAGTCGTATTACAATTCACTGGCCGTCGTT
TTACAACGTCGTGACTGGGAAAACCCTGGCGTTACCCAACTTAATCGCCTTGCAGCACATCCCCCTTTCG
CCAGCTGGCGTAATAGCGAAGAGGCCCGCACCGATCGCCCTTCCCAACAGTTGCGCAGCCTGAATGGCGA
ATGG
[24 nt withheld, positions 9131-9154]
