Features (pLannotate 1.2.2; 22 found; start..end, strand, type, name):
      8..55      -  terminator     T7 terminator: transcription terminator for bacteriophage T7 RNA polymerase
     63..108     -  CDS            SET1 (fragment): solubility-enhancement tag derived from T7 phage gene 10B
    107..4211    -  CDS            dCas9 (fragment): catalytically dead mutant of the Cas9 endonuclease from the Streptococcus pyogenes Type II CRISPR/Cas system RNA-guided DNA-binding protein that lacks endonuclease activity due to the D10A mutation in the RuvC catalytic domain and the H840A mutation in the HNH catalytic domain
   4279..4296    -  protein_bind   tet operator (fragment): tetO; bacterial operator O2 for the tetR and tetA genes tetracycline repressor TetR
   4303..4319    -  protein_bind   tet operator (fragment): tetO; bacterial operator O2 for the tetR and tetA genes tetracycline repressor TetR
   4347..4363    +  promoter       J23119(SpeI) promoter (fragment): bacterial promoter (Registry of Standard Biological Parts BBa J23119) modified to end with an SpeI site
   4402..5022    +  CDS            tetR: TETR2_ECOLX - Experimental evidence at protein level: Swiss-Prot protein existence level 1. TetR is the repressor of the tetracycline resistance element; its N-terminal region forms a helix-turn-helix structure and binds DNA. Binding of tetracycline to TetR reduces the repressor affinity for the tetracycline resistance gene (tetA) promoter operator sites. From Escherichia coli.
   5023..5055    +  CDS            ssrA tag (LVA): C-terminal peptide that mediates degradation in bacteria through the ClpXP and ClpAP proteases (McGinness et al., 2006) mutant LVA variant that confers accelerated degradation under some conditions (Andersen et al., 1998)
   5103..5174    +  terminator     rrnB T1 terminator: transcription terminator T1 from the E. coli rrnB gene
   5190..5217    +  terminator     T7Te terminator: phage T7 early transcription terminator
   5777..5795    -  promoter       SP6 promoter: promoter for bacteriophage SP6 RNA polymerase
   5837..5853    -  protein_bind   lac operator: The lac repressor binds to the lac operator to inhibit transcription in E. coli. This inhibition can be relieved by adding lactose or isopropyl-β-D-thiogalactopyranoside (IPTG). lac repressor encoded by lacI
   5861..5891    -  promoter       lac promoter: promoter for the E. coli lac operon
   5906..5927    -  protein_bind   CAP binding site: CAP binding activates transcription in the presence of cAMP. E. coli catabolite activator protein
   5940..6032    -  CDS            lacI (fragment): lac repressor; lacI; The lac repressor binds to the lac operator to inhibit transcription in E. coli. This inhibition can be relieved by adding lactose or isopropyl-β-D-thiogalactopyranoside (IPTG).
   6215..6803    -  rep_origin     ori: high-copy-number ColE1/pMB1/pBR322/pUC origin of replication
   6974..7834    -  CDS            AmpR: β-lactamase; bla; confers resistance to ampicillin, carbenicillin, and related antibiotics
   7835..7939    -  promoter       AmpR promoter: bla
   7966..8016    +  misc_feature   bom (fragment): basis of mobility region from pBR322
   8044..8472    -  rep_origin     f1 ori (sequence partly withheld): f1 bacteriophage origin of replication; arrow indicates direction of (+) strand synthesis
   8476..8633    -  CDS            lacZα (fragment): LacZα fragment of β-galactosidase; lacZ fragment
   8636..8654    +  promoter       T7 promoter: promoter for bacteriophage T7 RNA polymerase
>Addgene plasmid #82374 | pCas2C | addgene full sequence | sequence record 162350 | Addgene next-generation full plasmid sequencing result
CTCTAGACAAAAAACCCGTCAAGACCCGTTTAGAGGCCCCAAGGGGTTATGCTAGTTATTGCTCAGCGGT
GGCAGCAGCCAACTCAGCTTCCTTTCGGGCTTTGTTAGTCACCTCCTAGCTGACTCAAATCAATGCGTGT
TTCATAAAGACCAGTGATGGATTGATGGATAAGAGTGGCATCTAAAACTTCTTTTGTAGACGTATATCGT
TTACGATCAATTGTTGTATCAAAATATTTAAAAGCAGCGGGAGCTCCAAGATTCGTCAACGTAAATAAAT
GAATAATATTTTCTGCTTGTTCACGTATTGGTTTGTCTCTATGTTTGTTATATGCACTAAGAACTTTATC
TAAATTGGCATCTGCTAAAATAACACGCTTAGAAAATTCACTGATTTGCTCAATAATCTCATCTAAATAA
TGCTTATGCTGCTCCACAAACAATTGTTTTTGTTCGTTATCTTCTGGACTACCCTTCAACTTTTCATAAT
GACTAGCTAAATATAAAAAATTCACATATTTGCTTGGCAGAGCCAGCTCATTTCCTTTTTGTAATTCTCC
GGCACTAGCCAGCATCCGTTTACGACCGTTTTCTAACTCAAAAAGACTATATTTAGGTAGTTTAATGATT
AAGTCTTTTTTAACTTCCTTATATCCTTTAGCTTCTAAAAAGTCAATCGGATTTTTTTCAAAGGAACTTC
TTTCCATAATTGTGATCCCTAGTAACTCTTTAACGGATTTTAACTTCTTCGATTTCCCTTTTTCCACCTT
AGCAACCACTAGGACTGAATAAGCTACCGTTGGACTATCAAAACCACCATATTTTTTTGGATCCCAGTCT
TTTTTACGAGCAATAAGCTTGTCCGAATTTCTTTTTGGTAAAATTGACTCCTTGGAGAATCCGCCTGTCT
GTACTTCTGTTTTCTTGACAATATTGACTTGGGGCATGGACAATACTTTGCGCACTGTGGCAAAATCTCG
CCCTTTATCCCAGACAATTTCTCCAGTTTCCCCATTAGTTTCGATTAGAGGGCGTTTGCGAATCTCTCCA
TTTGCAAGTGTAATTTCTGTTTTGAAGAAGTTCATGATATTAGAGTAAAAGAAATATTTTGCGGTTGCTT
TGCCTATTTCTTGCTCAGACTTAGCAATCATTTTACGAACATCATAAACTTTATAATCACCATAGACAAA
CTCCGATTCAAGTTTTGGATATTTCTTAATCAAAGCAGTTCCAACGACGGCATTTAGATACGCATCATGG
GCATGATGGTAATTGTTAATCTCACGTACTTTATAGAATTGGAAATCTTTTCGGAAGTCAGAAACTAATT
TAGATTTTAAGGTAATCACTTTAACCTCTCGAATAAGTTTATCATTTTCATCGTATTTAGTATTCATGCG
ACTATCCAAAATTTGTGCCACATGCTTAGTGATTTGGCGAGTTTCAACCAATTGGCGTTTGATAAAACCA
GCTTTATCAAGTTCACTCAAACCTCCACGTTCAGCTTTCGTTAAATTATCAAACTTACGTTGAGTGATTA
ACTTGGCGTTTAGAAGTTGTCTCCAATAGTTTTTCATCTTTTTGACTACTTCTTCACTTGGAACGTTATC
CGATTTACCACGATTTTTATCAGAACGCGTTAAGACCTTATTGTCTATTGAATCGTCTTTAAGGAAACTT
TGTGGAACAATGGCATCGACATCATAATCACTTAAACGATTAATATCTAATTCTTGGTCCACATACATGT
CTCTTCCATTTTGGAGATAATAGAGATAGAGCTTTTCATTTTGCAATTGAGTATTTTCAACAGGATGCTC
TTTAAGAATCTGACTTCCTAATTCTTTGATACCTTCTTCGATTCGTTTCATACGCTCTCGCGAATTTTTC
TGGCCCTTTTGAGTTGTCTGATTTTCACGTGCCATTTCAATAACGATATTTTCTGGCTTATGCCGCCCCA
TTACTTTGACCAATTCATCAACAACTTTTACAGTCTGTAAAATACCTTTTTTAATAGCAGGGCTACCAGC
TAAATTTGCAATATGTTCATGTAAACTATCGCCTTGTCCAGACACTTGTGCTTTTTGAATGTCTTCTTTA
AATGTCAAACTATCATCATGGATCAGCTGCATAAAATTGCGATTGGCAAAACCATCTGATTTCAAAAAAT
CTAATATTGTTTTGCCAGATTGCTTATCCCTAATACCATTAATCAATTTTCGAGACAAACGTCCCCAACC
AGTATAACGGCGACGTTTAAGCTGTTTCATCACCTTATCATCAAAGAGGTGAGCATATGTTTTAAGTCTT
TCCTCAATCATCTCCCTATCTTCAAATAAGGTCAATGTTAAAACAATATCCTCTAAGATATCTTCATTTT
CTTCATTATCCAAAAAATCTTTATCTTTAATAATTTTTAGCAAATCATGGTAGGTACCTAATGAAGCATT
AAATCTATCTTCAACTCCTGAAATTTCAACACTATCAAAACATTCTATTTTTTTGAAATAATCTTCTTTT
AATTGCTTAACGGTTACTTTTCGATTTGTTTTGAAGAGTAAATCAACAATGGCTTTCTTCTGTTCACCTG
AAAGAAATGCTGGTTTTCGCATTCCTTCAGTAACATATTTGACCTTTGTCAATTCGTTATAAACCGTAAA
ATACTCATAAAGCAAACTATGTTTTGGTAGTACTTTTTCATTTGGAAGATTTTTATCAAAGTTTGTCATG
CGTTCAATAAATGATTGAGCTGAAGCACCTTTATCGACAACTTCTTCAAAATTCCATGGGGTAATTGTTT
CTTCAGACTTCCGAGTCATCCATGCAAAACGACTATTGCCACGCGCCAATGGACCAACATAATAAGGAAT
TCGAAAAGTCAAGATTTTTTCAATCTTCTCACGATTGTCTTTTAAAAATGGATAAAAGTCTTCTTGTCTT
CTCAAAATAGCATGCAGCTCACCCAAGTGAATTTGATGGGGAATAGAGCCGTTGTCAAAGGTCCGTTGCT
TGCGCAGCAAATCTTCACGATTTAGTTTCACCAATAATTCCTCAGTACCATCCATTTTTTCTAAAATTGG
TTTGATAAATTTATAAAATTCTTCTTGGCTAGCTCCCCCATCAATATAACCTGCATATCCGTTTTTTGAT
TGATCAAAAAAGATTTCTTTATACTTTTCTGGAAGTTGTTGTCGAACTAAAGCTTTTAAAAGAGTCAAGT
CTTGATGATGTTCATCGTAGCGTTTAATCATTGAAGCTGATAGGGGAGCCTTAGTTATTTCAGTATTTAC
TCTTAGGATATCTGAAAGTAAAATAGCATCTGATAAATTCTTAGCTGCCAAAAACAAATCAGCATATTGA
TCTCCAATTTGCGCCAATAAATTATCTAAATCATCATCGTAAGTATCTTTTGAAAGCTGTAATTTAGCAT
CTTCTGCCAAATCAAAATTTGATTTAAAATTAGGGGTCAAACCCAATGACAAAGCAATGAGATTCCCAAA
TAATCCATTTTTCTTCTCACCGGGGAGCTGAGCAATGAGATTTTCTAATCGTCTTGATTTACTCAATCGT
GCAGAAAGAATCGCTTTAGCATCTACTCCACTTGCGTTAATAGGGTTTTCTTCAAATAATTGATTGTAGG
TTTGTACCAACTGGATAAATAGTTTGTCCACATCACTATTATCAGGATTTAAATCTCCCTCAATCAAAAA
ATGACCACGAAACTTAATCATATGCGCTAAGGCCAAATAGATTAAGCGCAAATCCGCTTTATCAGTAGAA
TCTACCAATTTTTTTCGCAGATGATAGATAGTTGGATATTTCTCATGATAAGCAACTTCATCTACTATAT
TTCCAAAAATAGGATGACGTTCATGCTTCTTGTCTTCTTCCACCAAAAAAGACTCTTCAAGTCGATGAAA
GAAACTATCATCTACTTTCGCCATCTCATTTGAAAAAATCTCCTGTAGATAACAAATACGATTCTTCCGA
CGTGTATACCTTCTACGAGCTGTCCGTTTGAGACGAGTCGCTTCCGCTGTCTCTCCACTGTCAAATAAAA
GAGCCCCTATAAGATTTTTTTTGATACTGTGGCGGTCTGTATTTCCCAGAACCTTGAACTTTTTAGACGG
AACCTTATATTCATCAGTGATCACCGCCCATCCGACGCTATTTGTGCCGATAGCTAAGCCTATTGAGTAT
TTCTTATCCATGGAATTAATGTCCAACTTGACTTTATGAGTTGGGAGCTCCTTTTGCAATCCCACAGTTA
ACTTTATACTCTATCACTGATAGGGATGTCTGTCTATCACTGATAGGGATATTCCTGCTTTTTTGTTAAC
CTGATGGCTAGCTCAGTCCTAGGGATTATGCTAGCTACTAGAGAAAGAGGAGAAATACTAGATGTCCAGA
TTAGATAAAAGTAAAGTGATTAACAGCGCATTAGAGCTGCTTAATGAGGTCGGAATCGAAGGTTTAACAA
CCCGTAAACTCGCCCAGAAGCTAGGTGTAGAGCAGCCTACATTGTATTGGCATGTAAAAAATAAGCGGGC
TTTGCTCGACGCCTTAGCCATTGAGATGTTAGATAGGCACCATACTCACTTTTGCCCTTTAGAAGGGGAA
AGCTGGCAAGATTTTTTACGTAATAACGCTAAAAGTTTTAGATGTGCTTTACTAAGTCATCGCGATGGAG
CAAAAGTACATTTAGGTACACGGCCTACAGAAAAACAGTATGAAACTCTCGAAAATCAATTAGCCTTTTT
ATGCCAACAAGGTTTTTCACTAGAGAATGCATTATATGCACTCAGCGCTGTGGGGCATTTTACTTTAGGT
TGCGTATTGGAAGATCAAGAGCATCAAGTCGCTAAAGAAGAAAGGGAAACACCTACTACTGATAGTATGC
CGCCATTATTACGACAAGCTATCGAATTATTTGATCACCAAGGTGCAGAGCCAGCCTTCTTATTCGGCCT
TGAATTGATCATATGCGGATTAGAAAAACAACTTAAATGTGAAAGTGGGTCCGCTGCAAACGACGAAAAC
TACGCTTTAGTAGCTTAATAACACTGATAGTGCTAGTGTAGATCACTACTAGAGCCAGGCATCAAATAAA
ACGAAAGGCTCAGTCGAAAGACTGGGCCTTTCGTTTTATCTGTTGTTTGTCGGTGAACGCTCTCTACTAG
AGTCACACTGGCTCACCTTCGGGTGGGCCTTTCTGCGTTTATAGTTCGTTTCAATGAAGGCGAAACGCCC
CTGTTGACCCGATTCATCCATTTCAATTTGGGCCACAAAAAATTCCTTCTGGACAATTTCCCCTTCCTCT
GTGAAGGAAATTTCACCCAAAGGCGTGACGTAGGTACCTGCAAAAATTTCGTCCCGCAGTTGTCGTCGCA
AGTCCGGTAGAGCAAGAGTTTCTAAGGGCGTTTTTTCATCGAGGCTGCTGAGGGCTTCAACAAAAACTTG
GATCGCCGTAAAAGCCTGGGCACTAAATTGGGGCGGCTCTTTTTGGTTTTGTTGAAAATAGGCGTCCCGA
AACGCGCGGTTAATCTCATTATCTAACTCGGCACTGTAGGCTTGGGCCACCAACACCCCATCACATTTTG
CTTGGCAGACGGGGAAAATATTAGAAGTATTTAAGCCGTTCCCCCCAACAATAATGCCGTTGTAACCTAA
TTCTCGCAGTTGCTTCACCAGGTTGCCCGCATCGGCTGCTAACCCCGAAATAATCACTAGATCTGGTTGA
ACATTGAGTGCGGCAGTCACCTCATAGCTTGAGTATTCTATAGTGTCACCTAAATAGCTTGGCGTAATCA
TGGTCATAGCTGTTTCCTGTGTGAAATTGTTATCCGCTCACAATTCCACACAACATACGAGCCGGAAGCA
TAAAGTGTAAAGCCTGGGGTGCCTAATGAGTGAGCTAACTCACATTAATTGCGTTGCGCTCACTGCCCGC
TTTCCAGTCGGGAAACCTGTCGTGCCAGCTGCATTAATGAATCGGCCAACGCGCGGGGAGAGGCGGTTTG
CGTATTGGGCGCTCTTCCGCTTCCTCGCTCACTGACTCGCTGCGCTCGGTCGTTCGGCTGCGGCGAGCGG
TATCAGCTCACTCAAAGGCGGTAATACGGTTATCCACAGAATCAGGGGATAACGCAGGAAAGAACATGTG
AGCAAAAGGCCAGCAAAAGGCCAGGAACCGTAAAAAGGCCGCGTTGCTGGCGTTTTTCCATAGGCTCCGC
CCCCCTGACGAGCATCACAAAAATCGACGCTCAAGTCAGAGGTGGCGAAACCCGACAGGACTATAAAGAT
ACCAGGCGTTTCCCCCTGGAAGCTCCCTCGTGCGCTCTCCTGTTCCGACCCTGCCGCTTACCGGATACCT
GTCCGCCTTTCTCCCTTCGGGAAGCGTGGCGCTTTCTCATAGCTCACGCTGTAGGTATCTCAGTTCGGTG
TAGGTCGTTCGCTCCAAGCTGGGCTGTGTGCACGAACCCCCCGTTCAGCCCGACCGCTGCGCCTTATCCG
GTAACTATCGTCTTGAGTCCAACCCGGTAAGACACGACTTATCGCCACTGGCAGCAGCCACTGGTAACAG
GATTAGCAGAGCGAGGTATGTAGGCGGTGCTACAGAGTTCTTGAAGTGGTGGCCTAACTACGGCTACACT
AGAAGAACAGTATTTGGTATCTGCGCTCTGCTGAAGCCAGTTACCTTCGGAAAAAGAGTTGGTAGCTCTT
GATCCGGCAAACAAACCACCGCTGGTAGCGGTGGTTTTTTTGTTTGCAAGCAGCAGATTACGCGCAGAAA
AAAAGGATCTCAAGAAGATCCTTTGATCTTTTCTACGGGGTCTGACGCTCAGTGGAACGAAAACTCACGT
TAAGGGATTTTGGTCATGAGATTATCAAAAAGGATCTTCACCTAGATCCTTTTAAATTAAAAATGAAGTT
TTAAATCAATCTAAAGTATATATGAGTAAACTTGGTCTGACAGTTACCAATGCTTAATCAGTGAGGCACC
TATCTCAGCGATCTGTCTATTTCGTTCATCCATAGTTGCCTGACTCCCCGTCGTGTAGATAACTACGATA
CGGGAGGGCTTACCATCTGGCCCCAGTGCTGCAATGATACCGCGAGACCCACGCTCACCGGCTCCAGATT
TATCAGCAATAAACCAGCCAGCCGGAAGGGCCGAGCGCAGAAGTGGTCCTGCAACTTTATCCGCCTCCAT
CCAGTCTATTAATTGTTGCCGGGAAGCTAGAGTAAGTAGTTCGCCAGTTAATAGTTTGCGCAACGTTGTT
GCCATTGCTACAGGCATCGTGGTGTCACGCTCGTCGTTTGGTATGGCTTCATTCATCTCCGGTTCCCAAC
GATCAAGGCGAGTTACATGATCCCCCATGTTGTGCAAAAAAGCGGTTAGCTCCTTCGGTCCTCCGATCGT
TGTCAGAAGTAAGTTGGCCGCAGTGTTATCACTCATGGTTATGGCAGCACTGCATAATTCTCTTACTGTC
ATGCCATCCGTAAGATGCTTTTCTGTGACTGGTGAGTACTCAACCAAGTCATTCTGAGAATAGTGTATGC
GGCGACCGAGTTGCTCTTGCCCGGCGTCAATACGGGATAATACCGCGCCACATAGCAGAACTTTAAAAGT
GCTCATCATTGGAAAACGTTCTTCGGGGCGAAAACTCTCAAGGATCTTACCGCTGTTGAGATCCAGTTCG
ATGTAACCCACTCGTGCACCCAACTGATCTTCAGCATCTTTTACTTTCACCAGCGTTTCTGGGTGAGCAA
AAACAGGAAGGCAAAATGCCGCAAAAAAGGGAATAAGGGCGACACGGAAATGTTGAATACTCATACTCTT
CCTTTTTCAATATTATTGAAGCATTTATCAGGGTTATTGTCTCATGAGCGGATACATATTTGAATGTATT
TAGAAAAATAAACAAATAGGGGTTCCGCGCACATTTCCCCGAAAAGTGCCACCTGATGCGGTGTGAAATA
CCGCACAGATGCGTAAGGAGAAAATACCGCATCAGGAAATTGTAAGCGTTAATATTTTGTTAAAATTCGC
GTTAAATTTTTGTTAAATCAGCTCATTTTTTAACCAATAGGCCGAAATCGGCAAAATCCCTTATAAATCA
AAAGAATAGACCGAGATAGGGT
[37 nt withheld, positions 8143-8179]
AAAGAACGTGGACTCCAACGTCAAAGG
[49 nt withheld, positions 8207-8255]
T
[91 nt withheld, positions 8257-8347]
G
[124 nt withheld, positions 8349-8472]
CCATTCGCCATTCAGGCTGCACAACTGTTGGGAAGGGCGATCGGTGCGGGCCTCTTCGCTATTACGCCAG
CTGGCGAAAGGGGGATGTGCTGCAAGGCGATTAAGTTGGGTAACGCCAGGGTTTTCCCAGTCACGACGTT
GTAAAACGACGGCCAGTGAATTGTAATACGACTCACTATAGGGCGCATGCTGAACAACTTTGGCTGCCGT
CCCACCATCGCCAACCCAAGCAACGGCGATCGCCACGGTGCAAGACAATTGGGACATGGCCCTAGCCCAA
CAGCCCAACGACCCCGAAATTTTGATGGCCCTGGGTTTTGTCCATTACCTCAATGCAGATTACGAAGCCG
CCAATGATCGTTGGTATGAAGCCTTAGCGGCGGCAACGACCCAGGATTTCCCCCCAGCCCTCCAGGCGGA
GATTTATGCGGGCCTGGCGATTAGTATGTACGATTTGGCCCAAAGGCAACCCACCGACGTTGACCAGGAA
ATTCTTGTAGGGAAAGCCGAAAAACTCCGGGCGATCGCCCTAGATCTCGATCGTTCCCAGCTCAACCCCC
GCCGCCTCGAACAAAGTTGGTTATGGTTCCCTGAGGCGATCGCCACTTGGCAAACCCTGCTCGCTTTAGA
AGAATCTCCCTAGGTCATATCCGGGGCATACATTCGATCAACTTGAGCG
