>Addgene plasmid #82374 | pCas2C | addgene partial sequence | sequence record 158756 | dCas9-R1 5'-TTTCAACCAATTGGCGTTTG-3'
CAAACTTACGTTGAGTGATTAACTTGGCGTTTAGAAGTTGTCTCCAATAGTTTTTCATCTTTTTGACTAC
TTCTTCACTTGGAACGTTATCCGATTTACCACGATTTTTATCAGAACGCGTTAAGACCTTATTGTCTATT
GAATCGTCTTTAAGGAAACTTTGTGGAACAATGGCATCGACATCATAATCACTTAAACGATTAATATCTA
ATTCTTGGTCCACATACATGTCTCTTCCATTTTGGAGATAATAGAGATAGAGCTTTTCATTTTGCAATTG
AGTATTTTCAACAGGATGCTCTTTAAGAATCTGACTTCCTAATTCTTTGATACCTTCTTCGATTCGTTTC
ATACGCTCTCGCGAATTTTTCTGGCCCTTTTGAGTTGTCTGATTTTCACGTGCCATTTCAATAACGATAT
TTTCTGGCTTATGCCGCCCCATTACTTTGACCAATTCATCAACAACTTTTACAGTCTGTAAAATACCTTT
TTTAATAGCAGGGCTACCAGCTAAATTTGCAATATGTTCATGTAAACTATCGCCTTGTCCAGACACTTGT
GCTTTTTGAATGTCTTCTTTAAATGTCAAACTATCATCATGGATCAGCTGCATAAAATTGCGATTGGCAA
AACCATCTGATTTCAAAAAATCTAATATTGTTTTGCCAGATTGCTTATCCCTAATACCATTAATCAATTT
TCGAGACAAACGTCCCCAACCAGTATAACGG
