>Addgene plasmid #82374 | pCas2C | addgene partial sequence | sequence record 158759 | Tet-R 5'-GGCGAGTTTACGGGTTGTTA-3'
TTTACTTTTATCTAATCTGGACATCTAGTATTTCTCCTCTTTCTCTAGTAGCTAGCATAATCCCTAGGAC
TGAGCTAGCCATCAGGTTAACAAAAAAGCAGGAATATCCCTATCAGTGATAGACAGACATCCCTATCAGT
GATAGAGTATAAAGTTAACTGTGGGATTGCAAAAGGAGCTCCCAACTCATAAAGTCAAGTTGGACATTAA
TTCCATGGATAAGAAATACTCAATAGGCTTAGCTATCGGCACAAATAGCGTCGGATGGGCGGTGATCACT
GATGAATATAAGGTTCCGTCTAAAAAGTTCAAGGTTCTGGGAAATACAGACCGCCACAGTATCAAAAAAA
ATCTTATAGGGGCTCTTTTATTTGACAGTGGAGAGACAGCGGAAGCGACTCGTCTCAAACGGACAGCTCG
TAGAAGGTATACACGTCGGAAGAATCGTATTTGTTATCTACAGGAGATTTTTTCAAATGAGATGGCGAAA
GTAGATGATAGTTTCTTTCATCGACTTGAAGAGTCTTTTTTGGTGGAAGAAGACAAGAAGCATGAACGTC
ATCCTATTTTTGGAAATATAGTAGATGAAGTTGCTTATCATGAGAAATATCCAACTATCTATCATCTGCG
AAAAAAATTGGTAGATTCTACTGATAAAGCGGATTTGCGCTTAATCTATTTGGCCTTA
